Addgene plasmid #227523: pEPMS0CM0041
Purpose: L0 part - CDS (without STOP codon)
Depositing lab: Nicola Patron. Depositing organization: Earlham Institute. Publication: Biosynthesis and bioactivity of anti-inflammatory triterpenoids in Calendula officinalis. Golubova D, Salmon M, Su H, Tansley C, Kaithakottil GG, Linsmith G, Schudoma C, Swarbreck D, O'Connell MA, Patron NJ. Nat Commun. 2025 Jul 28;16(1):6941. doi: 10.1038/s41467-025-62269-w. PubMed 40721615.
Backbone
  Vector backbone: pTwist Chlor High Copy
  Vector type: Plant Expression
Growth in bacteria
  Bacterial resistance: Chloramphenicol, 25 μg/mL
  Growth temperature: 37°C
  Growth strain: DH5alpha
  Copy number: High Copy
Gene/Insert
  Gene/Insert name: CYP716A430 (Calendula officinalis cytochrome P450 4)
  Species: Calendula officinalis
  Mutation: BsaI sites removed by silent mutation
  Cloning method: Restriction Enzyme; 5′ cloning site unknown (unknown if destroyed)
Terms and licenses: Academic/Nonprofit Terms; Industry Terms: Not Available to Industry
How to cite: pEPMS0CM0041 was a gift from Nicola Patron (Addgene plasmid # 227523 ; http://n2t.net/addgene:227523 ; RRID:Addgene_227523)
