[The description below was written by a language model from this plasmid's Addgene catalogue record and pLannotate feature annotations shown in this document.]
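Description:
pEPMS0CM0041 is a Level 0 (L0) standard part for modular Golden Gate-style assembly of plant expression constructs, built in the pTwist Chlor High Copy backbone. It is a small plasmid of about 3.5 kb that is maintained in E. coli through a high-copy ColE1/pUC-type origin of replication. Selection is with chloramphenicol, conferred by a cat (chloramphenicol acetyltransferase) gene driven by its native promoter and followed by the phage lambda t0 terminator. A short residual lacZα fragment is also annotated in the backbone.

The payload is the coding sequence of CYP716A430, a cytochrome P450 from Calendula officinalis (pot marigold). It is supplied without a stop codon, so it can be joined in frame to a C-terminal tag or fusion partner in later assembly steps. Internal BsaI sites were removed by silent mutation, a domestication step that allows BsaI-based Type IIS assembly without cutting the part itself. The automated annotation labels this open reading frame by homology to tomato CYP716A44, a C-28 oxidase that converts beta-amyrin and alpha-amyrin to oleanolate and ursolate. This is a similarity match rather than the identity of the insert, and the record does not state the specific activity of the Calendula enzyme.

No promoter or terminator for the P450 is annotated in this plasmid. Although it is catalogued as a plant expression vector, it works as a building block to be combined with promoter, tag and terminator parts into transcription units. The associated work concerns triterpenoid biosynthesis in Calendula officinalis.
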