Features (pLannotate 1.2.2; 6 found; start..end, strand, type, name):
     11..1429    +  CDS            CYP716A44: C7A44_SOLLC - Experimental evidence at protein level: Swiss-Prot protein existence level 1. Catalyzes the carboxylation of beta-amyrin at the C-28 position to form oleanolate (PubMed:28194155). Catalyzes the carboxylation of alpha-amyrin at the C-28 position to form ursolate (PubMed:28194155). From Solanum lycopersicum (Tomato) (Lycopersicon esculentum).
   1695..2283    -  rep_origin     ori: high-copy-number ColE1/pMB1/pBR322/pUC origin of replication
   2416..2510    -  terminator     lambda t0 terminator: transcription terminator from phage lambda
   2534..3190    -  CDS            cat: CAT_ECOLX - Experimental evidence at protein level: Swiss-Prot protein existence level 1. This enzyme is an effector of chloramphenicol resistance in bacteria. From Escherichia coli. This protein is used as a marker in many commonly used cloning vectors, such as pACYC184.
   3191..3293    -  promoter       cat promoter: promoter of the E. coli cat gene encoding chloramphenicol acetyltransferase
   3368..3411    -  CDS            lacZα (fragment): LacZα fragment of β-galactosidase; lacZ fragment
>Addgene plasmid #227523 | pEPMS0CM0041 | addgene full sequence | sequence record 454875 | Addgene NGS Result
TAGGTCTCTAATGGACGTGTTATATGGCTCCCTTATGTCCGTCTTTGTAATCTTCGCCACCTTGGCACTT
CACTTCCTATTCTACAAGAACAACCGGAAAGGTGTCCACCCACCGGGCGGAAAAGGATGGCCGTTTTTGG
GAGAGACAGTGGAGTTTCTGTCCACGGGTTGGAATGGCCATCCTGAAAAATTCGTATTTGATCGAATGGC
CAAATACTCCTCAAATATCTTCAAGACATCCTTGTTAGGATACAAGACCGCAGTATTTTGCGGGCCAGCC
GGCAACAAATTCTTGTTCTCGAACGAGTACAAACTTGTACGAATGTGGGTTCCGGATTATGTTAACAAGT
TGTTCCCATCTAAATCAAGTGCGGCCGATGAAGCCATGAAAATGAGGAAATCTTTTCCATTGTTCCTAAA
ACCCGAGGCGTTGCAAAAATACATAGGTGTAATGGATGAGATCACGGGAAAATATTTTACAACTTCATGG
GAAAACCATGAAGTTGTCGCCGTCTATCCTCTTATAAAACAATTCGCCTTTGTGATCGCATCTCGGTTGT
TTATTAGTGTAGAAGATCCTGACCACATTGCAAAGTTTGTAACCCCTTTTGATGCCTTAGTTTCGGGCAT
CTTTTCGATACCGATAGATTTCCCGGGAACACAATTTAACAAAGCGGTTAAAGGTTCGAAGCATATAAGG
AAAGAGATTATCGATATAATCAAACAAAGAAAGGTTGATTTGAAGGAAGGGAAGGCTTCTCCTAAGCAAG
ATGTTTTGTCACATATGCTTGTTACAAATGATGATGATGAGGATGCTATGACCGATTCAGATATTGCTAA
TAAATTGATAGCTTTATTAATTGGTGGGCATGATACTATTGCTAGTACATGCACTTCTATTGTGAGATAT
CTTGCCGAGCTTCCCCATATTTACGAAGAGGTTTATAAAGAACAAATGGAAGTGGCAAAGTCAAAAGGGC
CAGGTGAAGTATTAAACTGGGAAGATATACATAAGATGAAATATTCATGGAATGTTGCATGTGAAGTGTT
GAGGCTTTCCCCTCCTTTCCAAGGAACATTTAGAGAAGTACTTGCAGATATCACCTTTAATGGTTTCTCC
ATCCCAAAGGGATGGAAGATTTATTGGAGCACAAATGGAGTACATAAGAACCCCGAATACTTTCCCGAGC
CCCTAAAATTTGACCCGTCACGATATGAGGGAGCCGGGCCAGCTCCATACACATATGTCCCATTCGGAGG
AGGGGCTCGGATGTGTCCCGGAAAAGAGTTTGCTCGATTAGAGATACTCGTTTTCATGCACCATATTGTG
AAGAGATTCCGATGGGAAAAAACCATAAATGATGAAAAGATCGTTGTTGATCCTATGCCCGTTCCTGCCA
AAGGGCTCCCTGTTCGTCTTTACCCGCATAAAACCGGTTCGAGAGACCTAAGGCTAGGTGGAGGCTCAGT
GATGATAAGTCTGCGATGGTGGATGCATGTGTCATGGTCATAGCTGTTTCCTGTGTGAAATTGTTATCCG
CTCAGAGGGCACAATCCTATTCCGCGCTATCCGACAATCTCCAAGACATTAGGTGGAGTTCAGTTCGGCG
TATGGCATATGTCGCTGGAAAGAACATGTGAGCAAAAGGCCAGCAAAAGGCCAGGAACCGTAAAAAGGCC
GCGTTGCTGGCGTTTTTCCATAGGCTCCGCCCCCCTGACGAGCATCACAAAAATCGACGCTCAAGTCAGA
GGTGGCGAAACCCGACAGGACTATAAAGATACCAGGCGTTTCCCCCTGGAAGCTCCCTCGTGCGCTCTCC
TGTTCCGACCCTGCCGCTTACCGGATACCTGTCCGCCTTTCTCCCTTCGGGAAGCGTGGCGCTTTCTCAT
AGCTCACGCTGTAGGTATCTCAGTTCGGTGTAGGTCGTTCGCTCCAAGCTGGGCTGTGTGCACGAACCCC
CCGTTCAGCCCGACCGCTGCGCCTTATCCGGTAACTATCGTCTTGAGTCCAACCCGGTAAGACACGACTT
ATCGCCACTGGCAGCAGCCACTGGTAACAGGATTAGCAGAGCGAGGTATGTAGGCGGTGCTACAGAGTTC
TTGAAGTGGTGGCCTAACTACGGCTACACTAGAAGAACAGTATTTGGTATCTGCGCTCTGCTGAAGCCAG
TTACCTTCGGAAAAAGAGTTGGTAGCTCTTGATCCGGCAAACAAACCACCGCTGGTAGCGGTGGTTTTTT
TGTTTGCAAGCAGCAGATTACGCGCAGAAAAAAAGGATCTCAAGAAGATCCTTTGATCTTTTCTACGGGG
TCTGACGCTCTATTCAACAAAGCCGCCGTCCCGTCAAGTCAGCGTAAATGGGTAGGGGGCTTCAAATCGT
CCCCCCATACGATATAAGTTGTTACTAGTGCTTGGATTCTCACCAATAAAAAACGCCCGGCGGCAACCGA
GCGTTCTGAACAAATCCAGATGGAGTTCTGAGGTCATTACTGGATCTATCAACAGGAGTCCAAGCGAGCT
CGATATCAAATTACGCCCCGCCCTGCCACTCATCGCAGTACTGTTGTAATTCATTAAGCATTCTGCCGAC
ATGGAAGCCATCACAAACGGCATGATGAACCTGAATCGCCAGCGGCATCAGCACCTTGTCGCCTTGCGTA
TAATATTTGCCCATGGTGAAAACGGGGGCGAAGAAGTTGTCCATATTGGCCACGTTTAAATCAAAACTGG
TGAAACTCACCCAGGGATTGGCTGAGACGAAAAACATATTCTCAATAAACCCTTTAGGGAAATAGGCCAG
GTTTTCACCGTAACACGCCACATCTTGCGAATATATGTGTAGAAACTGCCGGAAATCGTCGTGGTATTCA
CTCCAGAGCGATGAAAACGTTTCAGTTTGCTCATGGAAAACGGTGTAACAAGGGTGAACACTATCCCATA
TCACCAGCTCACCGTCTTTCATTGCCATACGAAATTCCGGATGAGCATTCATCAGGCGGGCAAGAATGTG
AATAAAGGCCGGATAAAACTTGTGCTTATTTTTCTTTACGGTCTTTAAAAAGGCCGTAATATCCAGCTGA
ACGGTCTGGTTATAGGTACATTGAGCAACTGACTGAAATGCCTCAAAATGTTCTTTACGATGCCATTGGG
ATATATCAACGGTGGTATATCCAGTGATTTTTTTCTCCATTTTAGCTTCCTTAGCTCCTGAAAATCTCGA
TAACTCAAAAAATACGCCCGGTAGTGATCTTATTTCATTATGGTGAAAGTTGGAACCTCTTACGTGCCGA
TCAACGTCTCATTGATACCTGAAACAAAACCCATCGTACGGCCAAGGAAGTCTCCAATAACTGTGATCCA
CCACAAGCGCCAGGGTTTTCCCAGTCACGACGTTGTAAAACGACGGCCAGTCATGCATAATCCGCACGCA
TCTGGAATAAGGAAGTGCCATTCCGCCTGACCT
